>Addgene plasmid #161376 | pDONR221-SLC9A1_STOP | addgene full sequence | sequence record 369848 | Addgene NGS Result
CAAATAATGATTTTATTTTGACTGATAGTGACCTGTTCGTTGCAACACATTGATGAGCAATGCTTTTTTA
TAATGCCAACTTTGTACAAAAAAGCAGGCTCCACCATGGTGCTGCGCTCTGGAATCTGCGGACTGAGCCC
ACACCGGATCTTCCCCTCCCTGCTGGTGGTGGTGGCCCTGGTGGGACTGCTGCCTGTGCTGAGATCTCAC
GGACTGCAGCTGAGCCCAACCGCATCCACAATCAGGAGCTCCGAGCCACCTAGGGAGCGGAGCATCGGCG
ACGTGACCACAGCACCACCAGAGGTGACACCTGAGTCCAGGCCAGTGAACCACTCTGTGACCGATCACGG
CATGAAGCCTCGGAAGGCCTTCCCAGTGCTGGGCATCGACTACACCCACGTGAGAACACCCTTTGAGATC
AGCCTGTGGATCCTGCTGGCCTGCCTGATGAAGATCGGCTTCCACGTGATCCCCACAATCTCTAGCATCG
TGCCTGAGTCCTGTCTGCTGATCGTGGTGGGACTGCTGGTGGGAGGACTGATCAAGGGAGTGGGAGAGAC
CCCTCCATTCCTGCAGTCTGACGTGTTCTTCCTGTTCCTGCTGCCCCCTATCATCCTGGACGCCGGCTAC
TTCCTGCCACTGAGGCAGTTTACCGAGAACCTGGGCACAATCCTGATCTTCGCCGTGGTGGGCACACTGT
GGAATGCCTTCTTTCTGGGCGGCCTGATGTATGCCGTGTGCCTGGTGGGAGGAGAGCAGATCAACAATAT
CGGCCTGCTGGATAACCTGCTGTTTGGCAGCATCATCTCCGCCGTGGACCCAGTGGCCGTGCTGGCCGTG
TTCGAGGAGATCCACATCAACGAGCTGCTGCACATCCTGGTGTTTGGCGAGTCTCTGCTGAATGATGCCG
TGACCGTGGTGCTGTACCACCTGTTCGAGGAGTTTGCCAATTATGAGCACGTGGGCATCGTGGACATCTT
CCTGGGCTTTCTGAGCTTCTTTGTGGTGGCCCTGGGAGGCGTGCTGGTGGGAGTGGTGTACGGCGTGATC
GCAGCCTTCACCTCTCGGTTCACCAGCCACATCAGAGTGATCGAGCCCCTGTTCGTGTTTCTGTACAGCT
ATATGGCCTATCTGTCCGCCGAGCTGTTCCACCTGTCTGGCATCATGGCACTGATCGCAAGCGGAGTGGT
CATGCGGCCTTACGTGGAGGCCAATATCTCTCACAAGAGCCACACCACAATCAAGTATTTTCTGAAGATG
TGGTCCTCTGTGAGCGAGACACTGATCTTCATCTTTCTGGGCGTGAGCACCGTGGCAGGATCCCACCACT
GGAACTGGACCTTCGTGATCTCCACACTGCTGTTTTGCCTGATCGCAAGGGTGCTGGGCGTGCTGGGACT
GACATGGTTCATCAATAAGTTTCGCATCGTGAAGCTGACCCCCAAGGATCAGTTCATCATCGCATACGGA
GGACTGAGAGGAGCAATCGCCTTTTCCCTGGGCTATCTGCTGGATAAGAAGCACTTCCCTATGTGCGACC
TGTTTCTGACCGCCATCATCACAGTGATCTTCTTTACAGTGTTCGTGCAGGGCATGACCATCAGGCCACT
GGTGGATCTGCTGGCCGTGAAGAAGAAGCAGGAGACCAAGCGCAGCATCAACGAGGAGATCCACACACAG
TTTCTGGATCACCTGCTGACCGGCATCGAGGACATCTGCGGCCACTACGGCCACCACCACTGGAAGGACA
AGCTGAACCGGTTCAATAAGAAGTATGTGAAGAAGTGTCTGATCGCCGGCGAGAGATCTAAGGAGCCTCA
GCTGATCGCCTTTTACCACAAGATGGAGATGAAGCAGGCAATCGAGCTGGTGGAGAGCGGAGGAATGGGC
AAGATCCCATCCGCCGTGTCTACCGTGAGCATGCAGAATATCCACCCCAAGTCCCTGCCTTCTGAGAGGA
TCCTGCCCGCCCTGTCCAAGGATAAGGAGGAGGAGATCCGCAAGATCCTGCGGAACAATCTGCAGAAGAC
ACGGCAGAGACTGAGGTCTTACAACAGGCACACCCTGGTGGCCGACCCATATGAGGAGGCCTGGAATCAG
ATGCTGCTGCGGAGACAGAAGGCCCGCCAGCTGGAGCAGAAGATCAACAATTACCTGACAGTGCCAGCCC
ACAAGCTGGATTCCCCAACCATGTCTAGGGCAAGGATCGGATCCGACCCACTGGCATATGAGCCTAAGGA
GGATCTGCCAGTGATCACCATCGACCCAGCAAGCCCACAGTCCCCTGAGTCTGTGGACCTGGTGAACGAG
GAGCTGAAGGGCAAGGTGCTGGGACTGAGCAGGGATCCTGCAAAGGTGGCAGAGGAGGACGAGGACGATG
ACGGAGGCATCATGATGAGATCCAAGGAGACCAGCTCCCCCGGCACAGATGACGTGTTCACCCCAGCCCC
CTCCGATTCTCCTTCTAGCCAGAGAATCCAGAGGTGCCTGAGCGACCCTGGACCACACCCAGAGCCTGGA
GAGGGAGAGCCATTCTTTCCCAAGGGCCAGTAAGACCCAGCTTTCTTGTACAAAGTTGGCATTATAAGAA
AGCATTGCTTATCAATTTGTTGCAACGAACAGGTCACTATCAGTCAAAATAAAATCATTATTTGCCATCC
AGCTGATATCCCCTATAGTGAGTCGTATTACATGGTCATAGCTGTTTCCTGGCAGCTCTGGCCCGTGTCT
CAAAATCTCTGATGTTACATTGCACAAGATAAAAATATATCATCATGAACAATAAAACTGTCTGCTTACA
TAAACAGTAATACAAGGGGTGTTATGAGCCATATTCAACGGGAAACGTCGAGGCCGCGATTAAATTCCAA
CATGGATGCTGATTTATATGGGTATAAATGGGCTCGCGATAATGTCGGGCAATCAGGTGCGACAATCTAT
CGCTTGTATGGGAAGCCCGATGCGCCAGAGTTGTTTCTGAAACATGGCAAAGGTAGCGTTGCCAATGATG
TTACAGATGAGATGGTCAGACTAAACTGGCTGACGGAATTTATGCCTCTTCCGACCATCAAGCATTTTAT
CCGTACTCCTGATGATGCATGGTTACTCACCACTGCGATCCCCGGAAAAACAGCATTCCAGGTATTAGAA
GAATATCCTGATTCAGGTGAAAATATTGTTGATGCGCTGGCAGTGTTCCTGCGCCGGTTGCATTCGATTC
CTGTTTGTAATTGTCCTTTTAACAGCGATCGCGTATTTCGTCTCGCTCAGGCGCAATCACGAATGAATAA
CGGTTTGGTTGATGCGAGTGATTTTGATGACGAGCGTAATGGCTGGCCTGTTGAACAAGTCTGGAAAGAA
ATGCATAAACTTTTGCCATTCTCACCGGATTCAGTCGTCACTCATGGTGATTTCTCACTTGATAACCTTA
TTTTTGACGAGGGGAAATTAATAGGTTGTATTGATGTTGGACGAGTCGGAATCGCAGACCGATACCAGGA
TCTTGCCATCCTATGGAACTGCCTCGGTGAGTTTTCTCCTTCATTACAGAAACGGCTTTTTCAAAAATAT
GGTATTGATAATCCTGATATGAATAAATTGCAGTTTCATTTGATGCTCGATGAGTTTTTCTAATCAGAAT
TGGTTAATTGGTTGTAACACTGGCAGAGCATTACGCTGACTTGACGGGACGGCGCAAGCTCATGACCAAA
ATCCCTTAACGTGAGTTACGCGTCGTTCCACTGAGCGTCAGACCCCGTAGAAAAGATCAAAGGATCTTCT
TGAGATCCTTTTTTTCTGCGCGTAATCTGCTGCTTGCAAACAAAAAAACCACCGCTACCAGCGGTGGTTT
GTTTGCCGGATCAAGAGCTACCAACTCTTTTTCCGAAGGTAACTGGCTTCAGCAGAGCGCAGATACCAAA
TACTGTTCTTCTAGTGTAGCCGTAGTTAGGCCACCACTTCAAGAACTCTGTAGCACCGCCTACATACCTC
GCTCTGCTAATCCTGTTACCAGTGGCTGCTGCCAGTGGCGATAAGTCGTGTCTTACCGGGTTGGACTCAA
GACGATAGTTACCGGATAAGGCGCAGCGGTCGGGCTGAACGGGGGGTTCGTGCACACAGCCCAGCTTGGA
GCGAACGACCTACACCGAACTGAGATACCTACAGCGTGAGCTATGAGAAAGCGCCACGCTTCCCGAAGGG
AGAAAGGCGGACAGGTATCCGGTAAGCGGCAGGGTCGGAACAGGAGAGCGCACGAGGGAGCTTCCAGGGG
GAAACGCCTGGTATCTTTATAGTCCTGTCGGGTTTCGCCACCTCTGACTTGAGCGTCGATTTTTGTGATG
CTCGTCAGGGGGGCGGAGCCTATGGAAAAACGCCAGCAACGCGGCCTTTTTACGGTTCCTGGCCTTTTGC
TGGCCTTTTGCTCACATGTTCTTTCCTGCGTTATCCCCTGATTCTGTGGATAACCGTATTACCGCCTTTG
AGTGAGCTGATACCGCTCGCCGCAGCCGAACGACCGAGCGCAGCGAGTCAGTGAGCGAGGAAGCGGAAGA
GCGCCCAATACGCAAACCGCCTCTCCCCGCGCGTTGGCCGATTCATTAATGCAGCTGGCACGACAGGTTT
CCCGACTGGAAAGCGGGCAGTGAGCGCAACGCAATTAATACGCGTACCGCTAGCCAGGAAGAGTTTGTAG
AAACGCAAAAAGGCCATCCGTCAGGATGGCCTTCTGCTTAGTTTGATGCCTGGCAGTTTATGGCGGGCGT
CCTGCCCGCCACCCTCCGGGCCGTTGCTTCACAACGTTCAAATCCGCTCCCGGCGGATTTGTCCTACTCA
GGAGAGCGTTCACCGACAAACAACAGATAAAACGAAAGGCCCAGTCTTCCGACTGAGCCTTTCGTTTTAT
TTGATGCCTGGCAGTTCCCTACTCTCGCGTTAACGCTAGCATGGATGTTTTCCCAGTCACGACGTTGTAA
AACGACGGCCAGTCTTAAGCTCGGGCCC
Features (pLannotate 1.2.2; 10 found; start..end, strand, type, name):
      1..100     +  protein_bind   attL1: mutant version of attL; recombination site for the Gateway® LR reaction LR Clonase™
    106..2550    +  CDS            SLC9A1: SL9A1_HUMAN - Also known as APNH1, NHE1. Experimental evidence at protein level: Swiss-Prot protein existence level 1. Involved in pH regulation to eliminate acids generated by active metabolism or to counter adverse environmental conditions. Major proton extruding system driven by the inward sodium ion chemical gradient. Plays an important role in signal transduction. From Homo sapiens (Human).
   2555..2654    -  protein_bind   attL2: mutant version of attL; recombination site for the Gateway® LR reaction LR Clonase™
   2672..2690    -  promoter       T7 promoter: promoter for bacteriophage T7 RNA polymerase
   2824..3633    +  CDS            KanR: aminoglycoside phosphotransferase; aph(3')-Ia; confers resistance to kanamycin in bacteria or G418 (Geneticin®) in eukaryotes
   3780..4368    +  rep_origin     ori: high-copy-number ColE1/pMB1/pBR322/pUC origin of replication
   4551..4643    +  CDS            lacI (fragment): lac repressor; lacI; The lac repressor binds to the lac operator to inhibit transcription in E. coli. This inhibition can be relieved by adding lactose or isopropyl-β-D-thiogalactopyranoside (IPTG).
   4698..4725    -  terminator     rrnB T2 terminator: transcription terminator T2 from the E. coli rrnB gene
   4857..4900    +  terminator     rrnB T1 terminator: Escherichia coli rrnB; transcription terminator T1 from the E. coli rrnB gene
   4947..4983    -  CDS            lacZα (fragment): LacZα fragment of β-galactosidase; lacZ fragment
