[The description below was written by a language model from this plasmid's Addgene catalogue record and pLannotate feature annotations shown in this document.]
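Description:
pDONR221-SLC9A1_STOP is a Gateway entry clone built on the pDONR221 backbone, carrying a codon-optimized open reading frame for human SLC9A1 (also known as NHE1 or APNH), the plasma-membrane sodium/hydrogen exchanger that extrudes protons using the inward sodium gradient and contributes to intracellular pH regulation. The sequenced plasmid is about 5 kb. It is maintained in E. coli at high copy through a ColE1/pUC-type origin and selected with kanamycin via an aminoglycoside phosphotransferase (KanR) gene. Short lacI and lacZα fragments and the rrnB T1 and T2 terminators are backbone remnants; the terminators sit upstream of the cloning region and help insulate it from read-through transcription.

The roughly 2.4 kb ORF lies between attL1 and attL2 sites, so it can be transferred directionally by an LR Clonase reaction into any attR-containing destination vector. Although the catalogue lists the vector type as mammalian expression, the feature table shows no eukaryotic promoter or polyadenylation signal; the only annotated promoter is a T7 promoter outside attL2, oriented back toward the insert on the opposite strand to the ORF. Expression in mammalian cells therefore depends on the destination vector chosen. This version ends the ORF with a stop codon, which makes it suited to producing the native, untagged C-terminus or N-terminally tagged fusions; a companion clone lacking the stop codon exists for C-terminal fusions. The plasmid belongs to a consortium collection of solute carrier transporter clones assembled to support functional study and drug discovery on this protein family.
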