Addgene plasmid #161376: pDONR221-SLC9A1_STOP
Purpose: Gateway entry clone with codon-optimized ORF sequence for subcloning into custom expression vectors. Contains a STOP codon at the end of the codon-optimized ORF sequence.
Depositing lab: RESOLUTE Consortium & Giulio Superti-Furga. Depositing organization: CeMM Research Center for Molecular Medicine. Publication: The RESOLUTE consortium: unlocking SLC transporters for drug discovery. Superti-Furga G, Lackner D, Wiedmer T, Ingles-Prieto A, Barbosa B, Girardi E, Goldmann U, Gurtl B, Klavins K, Klimek C, Lindinger S, Lineiro-Retes E, Muller AC, Onstein S, Redinger G, Reil D, Sedlyarov V, Wolf G, Crawford M, Everley R, ... Steppan CM. Nat Rev Drug Discov. 2020 Jul;19(7):429-430. doi: 10.1038/d41573-020-00056-6. PubMed 32265506.
Backbone
  Vector backbone: pDONR221
  Backbone manufacturer: ThermoFisher Scientific
  Backbone size w/o insert (bp): 2550
  Vector type: Mammalian Expression
Growth in bacteria
  Bacterial resistance: Kanamycin, 50 μg/mL
  Growth temperature: 37°C
  Growth strain: NEB Stable
  Copy number: High Copy
Gene/Insert
  Gene/Insert name: SLC9A1 (alt name: PPP1R143, APNH, NHE1)
  Species: H. sapiens (human)
  Insert size (bp): 2448
  Entrez Gene: SLC9A1 (a.k.a. APNH, LIKNS, NHE-1, NHE1, PPP1R143)
  Cloning method: Gateway Cloning
  Sequencing primers: 5′ M13-fwd; 3′ M13-rev
Terms and licenses: Academic/Nonprofit Terms; Industry Terms
Depositor comments: This plasmid contains a STOP codon at the end of the codon-optimized ORF. For the version of this plasmid that does not contain a STOP codon, please see Addgene plasmid 132210 For more information on the full Resolute plasmid collection, please see www.addgene.org/depositor-collections/re-solute/. Please provide your feedback on this plasmid to the RESOLUTE consortium by filling out their RESOLUTE repository feedback form: https://forms.office.com/Pages/ResponsePage.aspx?id=0e05yklzmkS7rjFGQL4N7z4feCLQvEJAmVcOCM_u885UN1JJRko0Ukg4TVQwNTZLOUxPQVJWT1NHUCQlQCN0PWcu
How to cite: pDONR221-SLC9A1_STOP was a gift from RESOLUTE Consortium & Giulio Superti-Furga (Addgene plasmid # 161376 ; http://n2t.net/addgene:161376 ; RRID:Addgene_161376)
