>Addgene plasmid #161376 | pDONR221-SLC9A1_STOP | depositor partial sequence | sequence record 312687 | Codon-optimized ORF of SLC9A1
ATGGTGCTGCGCTCTGGAATCTGCGGACTGAGCCCACACCGGATCTTCCCCTCCCTGCTGGTGGTGGTGG
CCCTGGTGGGACTGCTGCCTGTGCTGAGATCTCACGGACTGCAGCTGAGCCCAACCGCATCCACAATCAG
GAGCTCCGAGCCACCTAGGGAGCGGAGCATCGGCGACGTGACCACAGCACCACCAGAGGTGACACCTGAG
TCCAGGCCAGTGAACCACTCTGTGACCGATCACGGCATGAAGCCTCGGAAGGCCTTCCCAGTGCTGGGCA
TCGACTACACCCACGTGAGAACACCCTTTGAGATCAGCCTGTGGATCCTGCTGGCCTGCCTGATGAAGAT
CGGCTTCCACGTGATCCCCACAATCTCTAGCATCGTGCCTGAGTCCTGTCTGCTGATCGTGGTGGGACTG
CTGGTGGGAGGACTGATCAAGGGAGTGGGAGAGACCCCTCCATTCCTGCAGTCTGACGTGTTCTTCCTGT
TCCTGCTGCCCCCTATCATCCTGGACGCCGGCTACTTCCTGCCACTGAGGCAGTTTACCGAGAACCTGGG
CACAATCCTGATCTTCGCCGTGGTGGGCACACTGTGGAATGCCTTCTTTCTGGGCGGCCTGATGTATGCC
GTGTGCCTGGTGGGAGGAGAGCAGATCAACAATATCGGCCTGCTGGATAACCTGCTGTTTGGCAGCATCA
TCTCCGCCGTGGACCCAGTGGCCGTGCTGGCCGTGTTCGAGGAGATCCACATCAACGAGCTGCTGCACAT
CCTGGTGTTTGGCGAGTCTCTGCTGAATGATGCCGTGACCGTGGTGCTGTACCACCTGTTCGAGGAGTTT
GCCAATTATGAGCACGTGGGCATCGTGGACATCTTCCTGGGCTTTCTGAGCTTCTTTGTGGTGGCCCTGG
GAGGCGTGCTGGTGGGAGTGGTGTACGGCGTGATCGCAGCCTTCACCTCTCGGTTCACCAGCCACATCAG
AGTGATCGAGCCCCTGTTCGTGTTTCTGTACAGCTATATGGCCTATCTGTCCGCCGAGCTGTTCCACCTG
TCTGGCATCATGGCACTGATCGCAAGCGGAGTGGTCATGCGGCCTTACGTGGAGGCCAATATCTCTCACA
AGAGCCACACCACAATCAAGTATTTTCTGAAGATGTGGTCCTCTGTGAGCGAGACACTGATCTTCATCTT
TCTGGGCGTGAGCACCGTGGCAGGATCCCACCACTGGAACTGGACCTTCGTGATCTCCACACTGCTGTTT
TGCCTGATCGCAAGGGTGCTGGGCGTGCTGGGACTGACATGGTTCATCAATAAGTTTCGCATCGTGAAGC
TGACCCCCAAGGATCAGTTCATCATCGCATACGGAGGACTGAGAGGAGCAATCGCCTTTTCCCTGGGCTA
TCTGCTGGATAAGAAGCACTTCCCTATGTGCGACCTGTTTCTGACCGCCATCATCACAGTGATCTTCTTT
ACAGTGTTCGTGCAGGGCATGACCATCAGGCCACTGGTGGATCTGCTGGCCGTGAAGAAGAAGCAGGAGA
CCAAGCGCAGCATCAACGAGGAGATCCACACACAGTTTCTGGATCACCTGCTGACCGGCATCGAGGACAT
CTGCGGCCACTACGGCCACCACCACTGGAAGGACAAGCTGAACCGGTTCAATAAGAAGTATGTGAAGAAG
TGTCTGATCGCCGGCGAGAGATCTAAGGAGCCTCAGCTGATCGCCTTTTACCACAAGATGGAGATGAAGC
AGGCAATCGAGCTGGTGGAGAGCGGAGGAATGGGCAAGATCCCATCCGCCGTGTCTACCGTGAGCATGCA
GAATATCCACCCCAAGTCCCTGCCTTCTGAGAGGATCCTGCCCGCCCTGTCCAAGGATAAGGAGGAGGAG
ATCCGCAAGATCCTGCGGAACAATCTGCAGAAGACACGGCAGAGACTGAGGTCTTACAACAGGCACACCC
TGGTGGCCGACCCATATGAGGAGGCCTGGAATCAGATGCTGCTGCGGAGACAGAAGGCCCGCCAGCTGGA
GCAGAAGATCAACAATTACCTGACAGTGCCAGCCCACAAGCTGGATTCCCCAACCATGTCTAGGGCAAGG
ATCGGATCCGACCCACTGGCATATGAGCCTAAGGAGGATCTGCCAGTGATCACCATCGACCCAGCAAGCC
CACAGTCCCCTGAGTCTGTGGACCTGGTGAACGAGGAGCTGAAGGGCAAGGTGCTGGGACTGAGCAGGGA
TCCTGCAAAGGTGGCAGAGGAGGACGAGGACGATGACGGAGGCATCATGATGAGATCCAAGGAGACCAGC
TCCCCCGGCACAGATGACGTGTTCACCCCAGCCCCCTCCGATTCTCCTTCTAGCCAGAGAATCCAGAGGT
GCCTGAGCGACCCTGGACCACACCCAGAGCCTGGAGAGGGAGAGCCATTCTTTCCCAAGGGCCAGTAA
